>Addgene plasmid #90380 | pLminP_Luc2P_RE42 | addgene full sequence | sequence record 370085 | Addgene NGS Result
AATGTAGTCTTATGCAATACTCTTGTAGTCTTGCAACATGGTAACGATGAGTTAGCAACATGCCTTACAA
GGAGAGAAAAAGCACCGTGCATGCCGATTGGTGGAAGTAAGGTGGTACGATCGTGCCTTATTAGGAAGGC
AACAGACGGGTCTGACATGGATTGGACGAACCACTGAATTGCCGCATTGCAGAGATATTGTATTTAAGTG
CCTAGCTCGATACATAAACGGGTCTCTCTGGTTAGACCAGATCTGAGCCTGGGAGCTCTCTGGCTAACTA
GGGAACCCACTGCTTAAGCCTCAATAAAGCTTGCCTTGAGTGCTTCAAGTAGTGTGTGCCCGTCTGTTGT
GTGACTCTGGTAACTAGAGATCCCTCAGACCCTTTTAGTCAGTGTGGAAAATCTCTAGCAGTGGCGCCCG
AACAGGGACTTGAAAGCGAAAGGGAAACCAGAGGAGCTCTCTCGACGCAGGACTCGGCTTGCTGAAGCGC
GCACGGCAAGAGGCGAGGGGCGGCGACTGGTGAGTACGCCAAAAATTTTGACTAGCGGAGGCTAGAAGGA
GAGAGATGGGTGCGAGAGCGTCAGTATTAAGCGGGGGAGAATTAGATCGCGATGGGAAAAAATTCGGTTA
AGGCCAGGGGGAAAGAAAAAATATAAATTAAAACATATAGTATGGGCAAGCAGGGAGCTAGAACGATTCG
CAGTTAATCCTGGCCTGTTAGAAACATCAGAAGGCTGTAGACAAATACTGGGACAGCTACAACCATCCCT
TCAGACAGGATCAGAAGAACTTAGATCATTATATAATACAGTAGCAACCCTCTATTGTGTGCATCAAAGG
ATAGAGATAAAAGACACCAAGGAAGCTTTAGACAAGATAGAGGAAGAGCAAAACAAAAGTAAGACCACCG
CACAGCAAGCGGCCGCTGATCTTCAGACCTGGAGGAGGAGATATGAGGGACAATTGGAGAAGTGAATTAT
ATAAATATAAAGTAGTAAAAATTGAACCATTAGGAGTAGCACCCACCAAGGCAAAGAGAAGAGTGGTGCA
GAGAGAAAAAAGAGCAGTGGGAATAGGAGCTTTGTTCCTTGGGTTCTTGGGAGCAGCAGGAAGCACTATG
GGCGCAGCGTCAATGACGCTGACGGTACAGGCCAGACAATTATTGTCTGGTATAGTGCAGCAGCAGAACA
ATTTGCTGAGGGCTATTGAGGCGCAACAGCATCTGTTGCAACTCACAGTCTGGGGCATCAAGCAGCTCCA
GGCAAGAATCCTGGCTGTGGAAAGATACCTAAAGGATCAACAGCTCCTGGGGATTTGGGGTTGCTCTGGA
AAACTCATTTGCACCACTGCTGTGCCTTGGAATGCTAGTTGGAGTAATAAATCTCTGGAACAGATTTGGA
ATCACACGACCTGGATGGAGTGGGACAGAGAAATTAACAATTACACAAGCTTAATACACTCCTTAATTGA
AGAATCGCAAAACCAGCAAGAAAAGAATGAACAAGAATTATTGGAATTAGATAAATGGGCAAGTTTGTGG
AATTGGTTTAACATAACAAATTGGCTGTGGTATATAAAATTATTCATAATGATAGTAGGAGGCTTGGTAG
GTTTAAGAATAGTTTTTGCTGTACTTTCTATAGTGAATAGAGTTAGGCAGGGATATTCACCATTATCGTT
TCAGACCCACCTCCCAACCCCGAGGGGACCCGACAGGCCCGAAGGAATAGAAGAAGAAGGTGGAGAGAGA
GACAGAGACAGATCCATTCGATTAGTGAACGGATCTCGACGGTATCGGTTAACTTTTAAAAGAAAAGGGG
GGATTGGGGGGTACAGTGCAGGGGAAAGAATAGTAGACATAATAGCAACAGACATACAAACTAAAGAATT
ACAAAAACAAATTACAAAAATTCAAAATTTTATCGATCGCACCAGCGTGTGGATCGTTATTTATCTCTTA
GTTGTAGTTATTTATCTCTTAGTTGTAGTTATTTATCTCTTAGTTGTAGATCCGAGAACAGATCTGGCCT
CGGCGGCCAAGCTTAGACACTAGAGGGTATATAATGGAAGCTCGACTTCCAGCTTGGCAATCCGGTACTG
TTGGTAAAGCCACCATGGAAGATGCCAAAAACATTAAGAAGGGCCCAGCGCCATTCTACCCACTCGAAGA
CGGGACCGCCGGCGAGCAGCTGCACAAAGCCATGAAGCGCTACGCCCTGGTGCCCGGCACCATCGCCTTT
ACCGACGCACATATCGAGGTGGACATTACCTACGCCGAGTACTTCGAGATGAGCGTTCGGCTGGCAGAAG
CTATGAAGCGCTATGGGCTGAATACAAACCATCGGATCGTGGTGTGCAGCGAGAATAGCTTGCAGTTCTT
CATGCCCGTGTTGGGTGCCCTGTTCATCGGTGTGGCTGTGGCCCCAGCTAACGACATCTACAACGAGCGC
GAGCTGCTGAACAGCATGGGCATCAGCCAGCCCACCGTCGTATTCGTGAGCAAGAAAGGGCTGCAAAAGA
TCCTCAACGTGCAAAAGAAGCTACCGATCATACAAAAGATCATCATCATGGATAGCAAGACCGACTACCA
GGGCTTCCAAAGCATGTACACCTTCGTGACTTCCCATTTGCCACCCGGCTTCAACGAGTACGACTTCGTG
CCCGAGAGCTTCGACCGGGACAAAACCATCGCCCTGATCATGAACAGTAGTGGCAGTACCGGATTGCCCA
AGGGCGTAGCCCTACCGCACCGCACCGCTTGTGTCCGATTCAGTCATGCCCGCGACCCCATCTTCGGCAA
CCAGATCATCCCCGACACCGCTATCCTCAGCGTGGTGCCATTTCACCACGGCTTCGGCATGTTCACCACG
CTGGGCTACTTGATCTGCGGCTTTCGGGTCGTGCTCATGTACCGCTTCGAGGAGGAGCTATTCTTGCGCA
GCTTGCAAGACTATAAGATTCAATCTGCCCTGCTGGTGCCCACACTATTTAGCTTCTTCGCTAAGAGCAC
TCTCATCGACAAGTACGACCTAAGCAACTTGCACGAGATCGCCAGCGGCGGGGCGCCGCTCAGCAAGGAG
GTAGGTGAGGCCGTGGCCAAACGCTTCCACCTACCAGGCATCCGCCAGGGCTACGGCCTGACAGAAACAA
CCAGCGCCATTCTGATCACCCCCGAAGGGGACGACAAGCCTGGCGCAGTAGGCAAGGTGGTGCCCTTCTT
CGAGGCTAAGGTGGTGGACTTGGACACCGGTAAGACACTGGGTGTGAACCAGCGCGGCGAGCTGTGCGTC
CGTGGCCCCATGATCATGAGCGGCTACGTTAACAACCCCGAGGCTACAAACGCTCTCATCGACAAGGACG
GCTGGCTGCACAGCGGCGACATCGCCTACTGGGACGAGGACGAGCACTTCTTCATCGTGGACCGGCTGAA
GAGCCTGATCAAATACAAGGGCTACCAGGTAGCCCCAGCCGAACTGGAGAGCATCCTGCTGCAACACCCC
AACATCTTCGACGCCGGGGTCGCCGGCCTGCCCGACGACGATGCCGGCGAGCTGCCCGCCGCAGTCGTCG
TGCTGGAACACGGTAAAACCATGACCGAGAAGGAGATCGTGGACTATGTGGCCAGCCAGGTTACAACCGC
CAAGAAGCTGCGCGGTGGTGTTGTGTTCGTGGACGAGGTGCCTAAAGGACTGACCGGCAAGTTGGACGCC
CGCAAGATCCGCGAGATTCTCATTAAGGCCAAGAAGGGCGGCAAGATCGCCGTGAATTCTCACGGCTTCC
CTCCCGAGGTGGAGGAGCAGGCCGCCGGCACCCTGCCCATGAGCTGCGCCCAGGAGAGCGGCATGGATAG
ACACCCTGCTGCTTGCGCCAGCGCCAGGATCAACGTCTAAGGCCGCGACTCTAGAACGCGTCACTGCGGC
TACAGTAACTTTCATAGCGACTACAGACATCAGCGCGTACCGGTTAGTAATGATCGACAATCAACCTCTG
GATTACAAAATTTGTGAAAGATTGACTGGTATTCTTAACTATGTTGCTCCTTTTACGCTATGTGGATACG
CTGCTTTAATGCCTTTGTATCATGCTATTGCTTCCCGTATGGCTTTCATTTTCTCCTCCTTGTATAAATC
CTGGTTGCTGTCTCTTTATGAGGAGTTGTGGCCCGTTGTCAGGCAACGTGGCGTGGTGTGCACTGTGTTT
GCTGACGCAACCCCCACTGGTTGGGGCATTGCCACCACCTGTCAGCTCCTTTCCGGGACTTTCGCTTTCC
CCCTCCCTATTGCCACGGCGGAACTCATCGCCGCCTGCCTTGCCCGCTGCTGGACAGGGGCTCGGCTGTT
GGGCACTGACAATTCCGTGGTGTTGTCGGGGAAGCTGACGTCCTTTCCATGGCTGCTCGCCTGTGTTGCC
ACCTGGATTCTGCGCGGGACGTCCTTCTGCTACGTCCCTTCGGCCCTCAATCCAGCGGACCTTCCTTCCC
GCGGCCTGCTGCCGGCTCTGCGGCCTCTTCCGCGTCTTCGCCTTCGCCCTCAGACGAGTCGGATCTCCCT
TTGGGCCGCCTCCCCGCCTGGCGATGGTACCGGTGTGGAAAGTCCCCAGGCTCCCCAGCAGGCAGAAGTA
TGCAAAGCATGCATCTCAATTAGTCAGCAACCAGGTGTGGAAAGTCCCCAGGCTCCCCAGCAGGCAGAAG
TATGCAAAGCATGCATCTCAATTAGTCAGCAACCATAGTCCCGCCCCTAACTCCGCCCATCCCGCCCCTA
ACTCCGCCCAGTTCCGCCCATTCTCCGCCCCATGGCTGACTAATTTTTTTTATTTATGCAGAGGCCGAGG
CCGCCTCTGCCTCTGAGCTATTCCAGAAGTAGTGAGGAGGCTTTTTTGGAGGCCTAGGCTTTTGCAAAAA
GCTCCCGGGAGCTTGTATATCCATTTTCGGATCTGATCAGCACCTAGCATGGTGAGCAAGGGCGAGGAGC
TGTTCACCGGGGTGGTGCCCATCCTGGTCGAGCTGGACGGCGACGTAAACGGCCACAAGTTCAGCGTGTC
CGGCGAGGGCGAGGGCGATGCCACCTACGGCAAGCTGACCCTGAAGTTCATCTGCACCACCGGCAAGCTG
CCCGTGCCCTGGCCCACCCTCGTGACCACCTTCACCTACGGCGTGCAGTGCTTCGCCCGCTACCCCGACC
ACATGAAGCAGCACGACTTCTTCAAGTCCGCCATGCCCGAAGGCTACGTCCAGGAGCGCACCATCTTCTT
CAAGGACGACGGCAACTACAAGACCCGCGCCGAGGTGAAGTTCGAGGGCGACACCCTGGTGAACCGCATC
GAGCTGAAGGGCATCGACTTCAAGGAGGACGGCAACATCCTGGGGCACAAGCTGGAGTACAACTACAACA
GCCACAAGGTCTATATCACCGCCGACAAGCAGAAGAACGGCATCAAGGTGAACTTCAAGACCCGCCACAA
CATCGAGGACGGCAGCGTGCAGCTCGCCGACCACTACCAGCAGAACACCCCCATCGGCGACGGCCCCGTG
CTGCTGCCCGACAACCACTACCTGAGCACCCAGTCCGCCCTGAGCAAAGACCCCAACGAGAAGCGCGATC
ACATGGTCCTGCTGGAGTTCGTGACCGCCGCCGGGATCACTCTCGGCATGGACGAGCTGTACAAGTAAGG
TACCTTTAAGACCAATGACTTACAAGGCAGCTGTAGATCTTAGCCACTTTTTAAAAGAAAAGGGGGGACT
GGAAGGGCTAATTCACTCCCAACGAAGACAAGATCTGCTTTTTGCTTGTACTGGGTCTCTCTGGTTAGAC
CAGATCTGAGCCTGGGAGCTCTCTGGCTAACTAGGGAACCCACTGCTTAAGCCTCAATAAAGCTTGCCTT
GAGTGCTTCAAGTAGTGTGTGCCCGTCTGTTGTGTGACTCTGGTAACTAGAGATCCCTCAGACCCTTTTA
GTCAGTGTGGAAAATCTCTAGCAGTAGTAGTTCATGTCATCTTATTATTCAGTATTTATAACTTGCAAAG
AAATGAATATCAGAGAGTGAGAGGAACTTGTTTATTGCAGCTTATAATGGTTACAAATAAAGCAATAGCA
TCACAAATTTCACAAATAAAGCATTTTTTTCACTGCATTCTAGTTGTGGTTTGTCCAAACTCATCAATGT
ATCTTATCATGTCTGGCTCTAGCTATCCCGCCCCTAACTCCGCCCATCCCGCCCCTAACTCCGCCCAGTT
CCGCCCATTCTCCGCCCCATGGCTGACTAATTTTTTTTATTTATGCAGAGGCCGAGGCCGCCTCGGCCTC
TGAGCTATTCCAGAAGTAGTGAGGAGGCTTTTTTGGAGGCCTAGGGACGTACCCAATTCGCCCTATAGTG
AGTCGTATTACGCGCGCTCACTGGCCGTCGTTTTACAACGTCGTGACTGGGAAAACCCTGGCGTTACCCA
ACTTAATCGCCTTGCAGCACATCCCCCTTTCGCCAGCTGGCGTAATAGCGAAGAGGCCCGCACCGATCGC
CCTTCCCAACAGTTGCGCAGCCTGAATGGCGAATGGG
[124 nt withheld, positions 6548-6671]
C
[91 nt withheld, positions 6673-6763]
A
[49 nt withheld, positions 6765-6813]
CCTTTGACGTTGGAGTCCACGTTCTTT
[37 nt withheld, positions 6841-6877]
ACCCTATCTCGGTCTATTCTTTTGATTTATAAGGGATTTTGCCGATTTCGGCCTATTGGTTAAAAAATGA
GCTGATTTAACAAAAATTTAACGCGAATTTTAACAAAATATTAACGCTTACAATTTAGGTGGCACTTTTC
GGGGAAATGTGCGCGGAACCCCTATTTGTTTATTTTTCTAAATACATTCAAATATGTATCCGCTCATGAG
ACAATAACCCTGATAAATGCTTCAATAATATTGAAAAAGGAAGAGTATGAGTATTCAACATTTCCGTGTC
GCCCTTATTCCCTTTTTTGCGGCATTTTGCCTTCCTGTTTTTGCTCACCCAGAAACGCTGGTGAAAGTAA
AAGATGCTGAAGATCAGTTGGGTGCACGAGTGGGTTACATCGAACTGGATCTCAACAGCGGTAAGATCCT
TGAGAGTTTTCGCCCCGAAGAACGTTTTCCAATGATGAGCACTTTTAAAGTTCTGCTATGTGGCGCGGTA
TTATCCCGTATTGACGCCGGGCAAGAGCAACTCGGTCGCCGCATACACTATTCTCAGAATGACTTGGTTG
AGTACTCACCAGTCACAGAAAAGCATCTTACGGATGGCATGACAGTAAGAGAATTATGCAGTGCTGCCAT
AACCATGAGTGATAACACTGCGGCCAACTTACTTCTGACAACGATCGGAGGACCGAAGGAGCTAACCGCT
TTTTTGCACAACATGGGGGATCATGTAACTCGCCTTGATCGTTGGGAACCGGAGCTGAATGAAGCCATAC
CAAACGACGAGCGTGACACCACGATGCCTGTAGCAATGGCAACAACGTTGCGCAAACTATTAACTGGCGA
ACTACTTACTCTAGCTTCCCGGCAACAATTAATAGACTGGATGGAGGCGGATAAAGTTGCAGGACCACTT
CTGCGCTCGGCCCTTCCGGCTGGCTGGTTTATTGCTGATAAATCTGGAGCCGGTGAGCGTGGGTCTCGCG
GTATCATTGCAGCACTGGGGCCAGATGGTAAGCCCTCCCGTATCGTAGTTATCTACACGACGGGGAGTCA
GGCAACTATGGATGAACGAAATAGACAGATCGCTGAGATAGGTGCCTCACTGATTAAGCATTGGTAACTG
TCAGACCAAGTTTACTCATATATACTTTAGATTGATTTAAAACTTCATTTTTAATTTAAAAGGATCTAGG
TGAAGATCCTTTTTGATAATCTCATGACCAAAATCCCTTAACGTGAGTTTTCGTTCCACTGAGCGTCAGA
CCCCGTAGAAAAGATCAAAGGATCTTCTTGAGATCCTTTTTTTCTGCGCGTAATCTGCTGCTTGCAAACA
AAAAAACCACCGCTACCAGCGGTGGTTTGTTTGCCGGATCAAGAGCTACCAACTCTTTTTCCGAAGGTAA
CTGGCTTCAGCAGAGCGCAGATACCAAATACTGTTCTTCTAGTGTAGCCGTAGTTAGGCCACCACTTCAA
GAACTCTGTAGCACCGCCTACATACCTCGCTCTGCTAATCCTGTTACCAGTGGCTGCTGCCAGTGGCGAT
AAGTCGTGTCTTACCGGGTTGGACTCAAGACGATAGTTACCGGATAAGGCGCAGCGGTCGGGCTGAACGG
GGGGTTCGTGCACACAGCCCAGCTTGGAGCGAACGACCTACACCGAACTGAGATACCTACAGCGTGAGCT
ATGAGAAAGCGCCACGCTTCCCGAAGGGAGAAAGGCGGACAGGTATCCGGTAAGCGGCAGGGTCGGAACA
GGAGAGCGCACGAGGGAGCTTCCAGGGGGAAACGCCTGGTATCTTTATAGTCCTGTCGGGTTTCGCCACC
TCTGACTTGAGCGTCGATTTTTGTGATGCTCGTCAGGGGGGCGGAGCCTATGGAAAAACGCCAGCAACGC
GGCCTTTTTACGGTTCCTGGCCTTTTGCTGGCCTTTTGCTCACATGTTCTTTCCTGCGTTATCCCCTGAT
TCTGTGGATAACCGTATTACCGCCTTTGAGTGAGCTGATACCGCTCGCCGCAGCCGAACGACCGAGCGCA
GCGAGTCAGTGAGCGAGGAAGCGGAAGAGCGCCCAATACGCAAACCGCCTCTCCCCGCGCGTTGGCCGAT
TCATTAATGCAGCTGGCACGACAGGTTTCCCGACTGGAAAGCGGGCAGTGAGCGCAACGCAATTAATGTG
AGTTAGCTCACTCATTAGGCACCCCAGGCTTTACACTTTATGCTTCCGGCTCGTATGTTGTGTGGAATTG
TGAGCGGATAACAATTTCACACAGGAAACAGCTATGACCATGATTACGCCAAGCGCGCAATTAACCCTCA
CTAAAGGGAACAAAAGCTGGAGCTGCAAGCTT
Features (pLannotate 1.2.2; 28 found; start..end, strand, type, name):
      3..229     +  promoter       RSV promoter: Rous sarcoma virus enhancer/promoter
    230..410     +  LTR            5' LTR (truncated): truncated 5' long terminal repeat (LTR) from HIV-1
    457..582     +  misc_feature   HIV-1 Ψ: packaging signal of human immunodeficiency virus type 1
    566..929     +  CDS            HIV-1 gag (fragment): gag protein from human immunodeficiency virus 1; gag
   1075..1308    +  misc_feature   RRE: The Rev response element (RRE) of HIV-1 allows for Rev-dependent mRNA export from the nucleus to the cytoplasm.
   1685..1785    +  CDS            Rev (fragment): human immunodeficiency virus 1 (HIV-1) Rev protein; rev; enhances nuclear export of unspliced and incompletely spliced viral mRNAs
   1804..1921    +  misc_feature   cPPT/CTS: central polypurine tract and central termination sequence of HIV-1
   2051..2082    +  promoter       minP: minimal TATA-box promoter with low basal activity
   2115..3764    +  CDS            luciferase: firefly luciferase synthetic luc2 version of the luciferase gene
   3768..3887    +  CDS            hPEST: PEST degradation sequence from mouse ornithine decarboxylase human codon-optimized
   3979..4567    +  misc_feature   WPRE: woodchuck hepatitis virus posttranscriptional regulatory element
   4582..4898    +  promoter       SV40 promoter: SV40 enhancer and early promoter
   4949..5668    +  CDS            EmGFP: Emerald GFP mammalian codon-optimized
   5667..5738    +  CDS            nef (fragment): NEF_HV1Z2 - Experimental evidence at protein level: Swiss-Prot protein existence level 1. Extracellular Nef protein targets CD4(+) T-lymphocytes for apoptosis by interacting with CXCR4 surface receptors. From Human immunodeficiency virus type 1 group M subtype D (isolate Z2/CDC-Z34) (HIV-1).
   5740..5973    +  LTR            3' LTR (ΔU3): self-inactivating 3' long terminal repeat (LTR) from HIV-1
   6045..6166    +  polyA_signal   SV40 poly(A) signal: SV40 polyadenylation signal
   6206..6341    +  rep_origin     SV40 ori: SV40 origin of replication
   6362..6380    -  promoter       T7 promoter: promoter for bacteriophage T7 RNA polymerase
   6388..6543    +  CDS            lacZα (fragment): LacZα fragment of β-galactosidase; lacZ fragment
   6548..6976    +  rep_origin     f1 ori (sequence partly withheld): f1 bacteriophage origin of replication; arrow indicates direction of (+) strand synthesis
   7029..7133    +  promoter       AmpR promoter: bla
   7134..7994    +  CDS            AmpR: β-lactamase; bla; confers resistance to ampicillin, carbenicillin, and related antibiotics
   8165..8753    +  rep_origin     ori: high-copy-number ColE1/pMB1/pBR322/pUC origin of replication
   8936..9028    +  CDS            lacI (fragment): lac repressor; lacI; The lac repressor binds to the lac operator to inhibit transcription in E. coli. This inhibition can be relieved by adding lactose or isopropyl-β-D-thiogalactopyranoside (IPTG).
   9041..9062    +  protein_bind   CAP binding site: CAP binding activates transcription in the presence of cAMP. E. coli catabolite activator protein
   9077..9107    +  promoter       lac promoter: promoter for the E. coli lac operon
   9115..9131    +  protein_bind   lac operator: The lac repressor binds to the lac operator to inhibit transcription in E. coli. This inhibition can be relieved by adding lactose or isopropyl-β-D-thiogalactopyranoside (IPTG). lac repressor encoded by lacI
   9176..9194    +  promoter       T3 promoter: promoter for bacteriophage T3 RNA polymerase
