[The description below was written by a language model from this plasmid's Addgene catalogue record and pLannotate feature annotations shown in this document.]
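Description:
pLminP_Luc2P_RE42 is a lentiviral transcriptional reporter built on the pLenti7.3 backbone and designed to read out GATA3 activity. It is propagated in E. coli as a high-copy plasmid through a ColE1/pUC-type origin with ampicillin resistance (AmpR, β-lactamase), and it also carries an f1 origin and remnants of lac and T7/T3 cloning elements. The viral portion has a third-generation, self-inactivating layout. An RSV promoter fused to a truncated HIV-1 5' LTR drives genomic RNA production in packaging cells. This is followed by the Ψ packaging signal, a gag fragment, the RRE for Rev-dependent export, the cPPT/CTS, and a ΔU3 3' LTR with a downstream SV40 polyadenylation signal and SV40 origin.

The reporter cassette, partly derived from the pGL4.29 vector, places a minimal TATA-box promoter (minP) with low basal activity upstream of the synthetic firefly luciferase luc2. The luciferase is fused to a codon-optimized PEST degradation sequence (Luc2P), which shortens its half-life so that the signal follows changes in transcription more closely. The record lists the promoter as GATA3. The response element itself is not annotated in the feature table, but it presumably lies in the unannotated interval between the cPPT and minP, where it would confer GATA3-dependent activation on the minimal promoter. A WPRE follows the luciferase to enhance expression. A separate SV40 promoter drives Emerald GFP, which marks transduced cells and is the only mammalian selectable marker listed. The sequenced record is slightly shorter than the stated total vector size. The plasmid appears to be one member of a numbered set of response-element reporters used to infer pathway and transcription factor activity.
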