Addgene plasmid #90380: pLminP_Luc2P_RE42
Purpose: GATA3 - Gata3 gene reporter
Depositing lab: Ramnik Xavier. Depositing organization: Broad Institute. Publication: Simultaneous Pathway Activity Inference and Gene Expression Analysis Using RNA Sequencing. O'Connell DJ, Kolde R, Sooknah M, Graham DB, Sundberg TB, Latorre IJ, Mikkelsen TS, Xavier RJ. Cell Syst. 2016 May 25;2(5):323-34. doi: 10.1016/j.cels.2016.04.011. Epub 2016 May 19. PubMed 27211859.
Backbone
  Vector backbone: pLenti7.3
  Backbone manufacturer: Thermo Fisher
  Backbone size w/o insert (bp): 7251
  Total vector size (bp): 9293
  Vector type: Lentiviral
  Selectable markers: eGFP
Growth in bacteria
  Bacterial resistance: Ampicillin, 100 μg/mL
  Growth temperature: 37°C
  Growth strain: NEB Stable
  Copy number: High Copy
Gene/Insert
  Gene/Insert name: Firefly luciferase (alt name: Luc2P)
  Species: P. pyralis
  Insert size (bp): 1776
  Promoter: GATA3
  Cloning method: Gibson Cloning
  Sequencing primers: 5′ GGTACAGTGCAGGGGAAAGA
Resource information
  A portion of this plasmid was derived from a plasmid made by: pGL4.29 reporter vector (Promega)
Terms and licenses: Academic/Nonprofit Terms; Industry Terms: Not Available to Industry
How to cite: pLminP_Luc2P_RE42 was a gift from Ramnik Xavier (Addgene plasmid # 90380 ; http://n2t.net/addgene:90380 ; RRID:Addgene_90380)
